>Addgene plasmid #206395 | pLVTHM_mePOU_3xFlag | addgene full sequence | sequence record 409994 | Addgene NGS Result
TTGGAAGGGCTAATTCACTCCCAAAGAAGACAAGATATCCTTGATCTGTGGATCTACCACACACAAGGCT
ACTTCCCTGATTAGCAGAACTACACACCAGGGCCAGGGGTCAGATATCCACTGACCTTTGGATGGTGCTA
CAAGCTAGTACCAGTTGAGCCAGATAAGGTAGAAGAGGCCAATAAAGGAGAGAACACCAGCTTGTTACAC
CCTGTGAGCCTGCATGGGATGGATGACCCGGAGAGAGAAGTGTTAGAGTGGAGGTTTGACAGCCGCCTAG
CATTTCATCACGTGGCCCGAGAGCTGCATCCGGAGTACTTCAAGAACTGCTGATATCGAGCTTGCTACAA
GGGACTTTCCGCTGGGGACTTTCCAGGGAGGCGTGGCCTGGGCGGGACTGGGGAGTGGCGAGCCCTCAGA
TCCTGCATATAAGCAGCTGCTTTTTGCCTGTACTGGGTCTCTCTGGTTAGACCAGATCTGAGCCTGGGAG
CTCTCTGGCTAACTAGGGAACCCACTGCTTAAGCCTCAATAAAGCTTGCCTTGAGTGCTTCAAGTAGTGT
GTGCCCGTCTGTTGTGTGACTCTGGTAACTAGAGATCCCTCAGACCCTTTTAGTCAGTGTGGAAAATCTC
TAGCAGTGGCGCCCGAACAGGGACTTGAAAGCGAAAGGGAAACCAGAGGAGCTCTCTCGACGCAGGACTC
GGCTTGCTGAAGCGCGCACGGCAAGAGGCGAGGGGCGGCGACTGGTGAGTACGCCAAAAATTTTGACTAG
CGGAGGCTAGAAGGAGAGAGATGGGTGCGAGAGCGTCAGTATTAAGCGGGGGAGAATTAGATCGCGATGG
GAAAAAATTCGGTTAAGGCCAGGGGGAAAGAAAAAATATAAATTAAAACATATAGTATGGGCAAGCAGGG
AGCTAGAACGATTCGCAGTTAATCCTGGCCTGTTAGAAACATCAGAAGGCTGTAGACAAATACTGGGACA
GCTACAACCATCCCTTCAGACAGGATCAGAAGAACTTAGATCATTATATAATACAGTAGCAACCCTCTAT
TGTGTGCATCAAAGGATAGAGATAAAAGACACCAAGGAAGCTTTAGACAAGATAGAGGAAGAGCAAAACA
AAAGTAAGACCACCGCACAGCAAGCGGCCGCTGATCTTCAGACCTGGAGGAGGAGATATGAGGGACAATT
GGAGAAGTGAATTATATAAATATAAAGTAGTAAAAATTGAACCATTAGGAGTAGCACCCACCAAGGCAAA
GAGAAGAGTGGTGCAGAGAGAAAAAAGAGCAGTGGGAATAGGAGCTTTGTTCCTTGGGTTCTTGGGAGCA
GCAGGAAGCACTATGGGCGCAGCGTCAATGACGCTGACGGTACAGGCCAGACAATTATTGTCTGGTATAG
TGCAGCAGCAGAACAATTTGCTGAGGGCTATTGAGGCGCAACAGCATCTGTTGCAACTCACAGTCTGGGG
CATCAAGCAGCTCCAGGCAAGAATCCTGGCTGTGGAAAGATACCTAAAGGATCAACAGCTCCTGGGGATT
TGGGGTTGCTCTGGAAAACTCATTTGCACCACTGCTGTGCCTTGGAATGCTAGTTGGAGTAATAAATCTC
TGGAACAGATTTGGAATCACACGACCTGGATGGAGTGGGACAGAGAAATTAACAATTACACAAGCTTAAT
ACACTCCTTAATTGAAGAATCGCAAAACCAGCAAGAAAAGAATGAACAAGAATTATTGGAATTAGATAAA
TGGGCAAGTTTGTGGAATTGGTTTAACATAACAAATTGGCTGTGGTATATAAAATTATTCATAATGATAG
TAGGAGGCTTGGTAGGTTTAAGAATAGTTTTTGCTGTACTTTCTATAGTGAATAGAGTTAGGCAGGGATA
TTCACCATTATCGTTTCAGACCCACCTCCCAACCCCGAGGGGACCCGACAGGCCCGAAGGAATAGAAGAA
GAAGGTGGAGAGAGAGACAGAGACAGATCCATTCGATTAGTGAACGGATCTCGACGGTATCGATCACGAG
ACTAGCCTCGACCATCGCGATGTCGACGATAAGCTTTGCAAAGATGGATAAAGTTTTAAACAGAGAGGAA
TCTTTGCAGCTAATGGACCTTCTAGGTCTTGAAAGGAGTGGGAATTGGCTCCGGTGCCCGTCAGTGGGCA
GAGCGCACATCGCCCACAGTCCCCGAGAAGTTGGGGGGAGGGGTCGGCAATTGAACCGGTGCCTAGAGAA
GGTGGCGCGGGGTAAACTGGGAAAGTGATGTCGTGTACTGGCTCCGCCTTTTTCCCGAGGGTGGGGGAGA
ACCGTATATAAGTGCAGTAGTCGCCGTGAACGTTCTTTTTCGCAACGGGTTTGCCGCCAGAACACAGGTA
AGTGCCGTGTGTGGTTCCCGCGGGCCTGGCCTCTTTACGGGTTATGGCCCTTGCGTGCCTTGAATTACTT
CCACCTGGCTGCAGTACGTGATTCTTGATCCCGAGCTTCGGGTTGGAAGTGGGTGGGAGAGTTCGAGGCC
TTGCGCTTAAGGAGCCCCTTCGCCTCGTGCTTGAGTTGAGGCCTGGCCTGGGCGCTGGGGCCGCCGCGTG
CGAATCTGGTGGCACCTTCGCGCCTGTCTCGCTGCTTTCGATAAGTCTCTAGCCATTTAAAATTTTTGAT
GACCTGCTGCGACGCTTTTTTTCTGGCAAGATAGTCTTGTAAATGCGGGCCAAGATCTGCACACTGGTAT
TTCGGTTTTTGGGGCCGCGGGCGGCGACGGGGCCCGTGCGTCCCAGCGCACATGTTCGGCGAGGCGGGGC
CTGCGAGCGCGGCCACCGAGAATCGGACGGGGGTAGTCTCAAGCTGGCCGGCCTGCTCTGGTGCCTGGCC
TCGCGCCGCCGTGTATCGCCCCGCCCTGGGCGGCAAGGCTGGCCCGGTCGGCACCAGTTGCGTGAGCGGA
AAGATGGCCGCTTCCCGGCCCTGCTGCAGGGAGCTCAAAATGGAGGACGCGGCGCTCGGGAGAGCGGGCG
GGTGAGTCACCCACACAAAGGAAAAGGGCCTTTCCGTCCTCAGCCGTCGCTTCATGTGACTCCACGGAGT
ACCGGGCGCCGTCCAGGCACCTCGATTAGTTCTCGAGCTTTTGGAGTACGTCGTCTTTAGGTTGGGGGGA
GGGGTTTTATGCGATGGAGTTTCCCCACACTGAGTGGGTGGAGACTGAAGTTAGGCCAGCTTGGCACTTG
ATGTAATTCTCCTTGGAATTTGCCCTTTTTGAGTTTGGATCTTGGTTCATTCTCAAGCCTCAGACAGTGG
TTCAAAGTTTTTTTCTTCCATTTCAGGTGTCGTGAGGAATTTCGACATTTAAATTTAATTAATCTCGACG
GTATCGGTTAACTTTTAAAAGAAAAGGGGGGATTGGGGGGTACAGTGCAGGGGAAAGAATAGTAGACATA
ATAGCAACAGACATACAAACTAAAGAATTACAAAAACAAATTACAAAAATTCAAAATTTTATCGATCACG
AGACTAGCCTCGAGGTTTAAACATGGCTGGACACCTGGCTTCAGACTTCGCCTTCTCACCCCCACCAGGT
GGGGGTGATGGGTCAGCAGGGCTGGAGCCGGGCTGGGTGGATCCTCGAACCTGGCTAAGCTTCCAAGGGC
CTCCAGGTGGGCCTGGAATCGGACCAGGCTCAGAGGTATTGGGGATCTCCCCATGTCCGCCCGCATACGA
GTTCTGCGGAGGGATGGCATACTGTGGACCTCAGGTTGGACTGGGCCTAGTCCCCCAAGTTGGCGTGGAG
ACTTTGCAGCCTGAGGGCCAGGCAGGAGCACGAGTGGAAAGCAACTCAGAGGGAACCTCCTCTGAGCCCT
GTGCCGACCGCCCCAATGCCGTGAAGTTGGAGAAGGTGGAACCAACTCCCGAGGAGTCCCAGGACATGAA
AGCCCTGCAGAAGGAGCTAGAACAGTTCGCTAAGCTGCTGAAGCAGAAGAGGATCAGGTTGGGGTACACC
CAGGCCGACGTGGGGCTCACCCTGGGCGTTCTCTTTGGAAAGGTGTTCAGCCAGACCACCATCTGTCGCT
TCGAGGCCTTGCAGCTCAGCCTTAAGAACATGTGTAAGCTGCGGCCCCTGCTGGAGAAGTGGGTGGAGGA
AGCCGACAACAATCCGAACCTTCAGGAGATATGCAAATCGGAGACCCTGGTGCAGGCCCGGAAGAGAAAG
CGAACGTCCATCGAGGTGAGCGTCAAGGGGGCTCTGGAGAGCCATTTCCTCAAATGCCCTAAGCCCTCGG
CCCAGGAGATCACCTCCCTCGCGGACAGCTTACAGCTGGAGAAGGAGGTGGTGCGAGTATGGTTCTGTAA
CAGGCGCCAGAAGGGCAAAAGATCAAGTATTGAGTATTCCCAACGAGAAGAGTATGAGGCTACAGGGACA
CCTTTCCCAGGGGGGGCTGTATCCTTTCCTCTGCCCCCAGGTCCCCACTTTGGCACCCCAGGCTATGGAA
GCCCCCACTTCACCACACTCTACTCAGTCCCTTTTCCTGAGGGCGAGGCCTTTCCCTCTGTTCCCGTCAC
TGCTCTGGGCTCTCCCATGCATTCAAACACGCGTGGCAGCGGCGACTACAAGGACCACGACGGCGACTAC
AAGGACCACGACATCGACTACAAGGACGACGACGACAAGTAGACTAGTCATATGATAATCAACCTCTGGA
TTACAAAATTTGTGAAAGATTGACTGGTATTCTTAACTATGTTGCTCCTTTTACGCTATGTGGATACGCT
GCTTTAATGCCTTTGTATCATGCTATTGCTTCCCGTATGGCTTTCATTTTCTCCTCCTTGTATAAATCCT
GGTTGCTGTCTCTTTATGAGGAGTTGTGGCCCGTTGTCAGGCAACGTGGCGTGGTGTGCACTGTGTTTGC
TGACGCAACCCCCACTGGTTGGGGCATTGCCACCACCTGTCAGCTCCTTTCCGGGACTTTCGCTTTCCCC
CTCCCTATTGCCACGGCGGAACTCATCGCCGCCTGCCTTGCCCGCTGCTGGACAGGGGCTCGGCTGTTGG
GCACTGACAATTCCGTGGTGTTGTCGGGGAAGCTGACGTCCTTTCCATGGCTGCTCGCCTGTGTTGCCAC
CTGGATTCTGCGCGGGACGTCCTTCTGCTACGTCCCTTCGGCCCTCAATCCAGCGGACCTTCCTTCCCGC
GGCCTGCTGCCGGCTCTGCGGCCTCTTCCGCGTCTTCGCCTTCGCCCTCAGACGAGTCGGATCTCCCTTT
GGGCCGCCTCCCCGCATCGGTACGTATGGCCAGGTACCTTTAAGACCAATGACTTACAAGGCAGCTGTAG
ATCTTAGCCACTTTTTAAAAGAAAAGGGGGGACTGGAAGGGCTAATTCACTCCCAACGAAGACAAGATGG
GATCAATTCACCATGCTAGTGGATCCCCCTCGAGTTTACCACTCCCTATCAGTGATAGAGAAAAGTGAAA
GTCGAGTTTACCACTCCCTATCAGTGATAGAGAAAAGTGAAAGTCGAGTTTACCACTCCCTATCAGTGAT
AGAGAAAAGTGAAAGTCGAGTTTACCACTCCCTATCAGTGATAGAGAAAAGTGAAAGTCGAGTTTACCAC
TCCCTATCAGTGATAGAGAAAAGTGAAAGTCGAGTTTACCACTCCCTATCAGTGATAGAGAAAAGTGAAA
GTCGAGTTTACCACTCCCTATCAGTGATAGAGAAAAGTGAAAGTCGGGGCTGCAGGAATTCGAACGCTGA
CGTCATCAACCCGCTCCAAGGAATCGCGGGCCCAGTGTCACTAGGCGGGAACACCCAGCGCGCGTGCGCC
CTGGCAGGAAGATGGCTGTGAGGGACAGGGGAGTGGCGCCCTGCAATATTTGCATGTCGCTATGTGTTCT
GGGAAATCACCATAAACGTGAAATGTCTTTGGATTTGGGAATCTTATAAGTTCTGTATGAGACCACGCGG
CGTCTCCAAGCTTATCGATACCGTCGCATGGGAATAACTTCGTATAGCATACATTATACGAAGTTATGCT
GCTTTTTGCTTGTACTGGGTCTCTCTGGTTAGACCAGATCTGAGCCTGGGAGCTCTCTGGCTAACTAGGG
AACCCACTGCTTAAGCCTCAATAAAGCTTGCCTTGAGTGCTTCAAGTAGTGTGTGCCCGTCTGTTGTGTG
ACTCTGGTAACTAGAGATCCCTCAGACCCTTTTAGTCAGTGTGGAAAATCTCTAGCAGCATCTAGAATTA
ATTCCGTGTATTCTATAGTGTCACCTAAATCGTATGTGTATGATACATAAGGTTATGTATTAATTGTAGC
CGCGTTCTAACGACAATATGTACAAGCCTAATTGTGTAGCATCTGGCTTACTGAAGCAGACCCTATCATC
TCTCTCGTAAACTGCCGTCAGAGTCGGTTTGGTTGGACGAACCTTCTGAGTTTCTGGTAACGCCGTCCCG
CACCCGGAAATGGTCAGCGAACCAATCAGCAGGGTCATCGCTAGCCAGATCCTCTACGCCGGACGCATCG
TGGCCGGCATCACCGGCGCCACAGGTGCGGTTGCTGGCGCCTATATCGCCGACATCACCGATGGGGAAGA
TCGGGCTCGCCACTTCGGGCTCATGAGCGCTTGTTTCGGCGTGGGTATGGTGGCAGGCCCCGTGGCCGGG
GGACTGTTGGGCGCCATCTCCTTGCATGCACCATTCCTTGCGGCGGCGGTGCTCAACGGCCTCAACCTAC
TACTGGGCTGCTTCCTAATGCAGGAGTCGCATAAGGGAGAGCGTCGAATGGTGCACTCTCAGTACAATCT
GCTCTGATGCCGCATAGTTAAGCCAGCCCCGACACCCGCCAACACCCGCTGACGCGCCCTGACGGGCTTG
TCTGCTCCCGGCATCCGCTTACAGACAAGCTGTGACCGTCTCCGGGAGCTGCATGTGTCAGAGGTTTTCA
CCGTCATCACCGAAACGCGCGAGACGAAAGGGCCTCGTGATACGCCTATTTTTATAGGTTAATGTCATGA
TAATAATGGTTTCTTAGACGTCAGGTGGCACTTTTCGGGGAAATGTGCGCGGAACCCCTATTTGTTTATT
TTTCTAAATACATTCAAATATGTATCCGCTCATGAGACAATAACCCTGATAAATGCTTCAATAATATTGA
AAAAGGAAGAGTATGAGTATTCAACATTTCCGTGTCGCCCTTATTCCCTTTTTTGCGGCATTTTGCCTTC
CTGTTTTTGCTCACCCAGAAACGCTGGTGAAAGTAAAAGATGCTGAAGATCAGTTGGGTGCACGAGTGGG
TTACATCGAACTGGATCTCAACAGCGGTAAGATCCTTGAGAGTTTTCGCCCCGAAGAACGTTTTCCAATG
ATGAGCACTTTTAAAGTTCTGCTATGTGGCGCGGTATTATCCCGTATTGACGCCGGGCAAGAGCAACTCG
GTCGCCGCATACACTATTCTCAGAATGACTTGGTTGAGTACTCACCAGTCACAGAAAAGCATCTTACGGA
TGGCATGACAGTAAGAGAATTATGCAGTGCTGCCATAACCATGAGTGATAACACTGCGGCCAACTTACTT
CTGACAACGATCGGAGGACCGAAGGAGCTAACCGCTTTTTTGCACAACATGGGGGATCATGTAACTCGCC
TTGATCGTTGGGAACCGGAGCTGAATGAAGCCATACCAAACGACGAGCGTGACACCACGATGCCTGTAGC
AATGGCAACAACGTTGCGCAAACTATTAACTGGCGAACTACTTACTCTAGCTTCCCGGCAACAATTAATA
GACTGGATGGAGGCGGATAAAGTTGCAGGACCACTTCTGCGCTCGGCCCTTCCGGCTGGCTGGTTTATTG
CTGATAAATCTGGAGCCGGTGAGCGTGGGTCTCGCGGTATCATTGCAGCACTGGGGCCAGATGGTAAGCC
CTCCCGTATCGTAGTTATCTACACGACGGGGAGTCAGGCAACTATGGATGAACGAAATAGACAGATCGCT
GAGATAGGTGCCTCACTGATTAAGCATTGGTAACTGTCAGACCAAGTTTACTCATATATACTTTAGATTG
ATTTAAAACTTCATTTTTAATTTAAAAGGATCTAGGTGAAGATCCTTTTTGATAATCTCATGACCAAAAT
CCCTTAACGTGAGTTTTCGTTCCACTGAGCGTCAGACCCCGTAGAAAAGATCAAAGGATCTTCTTGAGAT
CCTTTTTTTCTGCGCGTAATCTGCTGCTTGCAAACAAAAAAACCACCGCTACCAGCGGTGGTTTGTTTGC
CGGATCAAGAGCTACCAACTCTTTTTCCGAAGGTAACTGGCTTCAGCAGAGCGCAGATACCAAATACTGT
TCTTCTAGTGTAGCCGTAGTTAGGCCACCACTTCAAGAACTCTGTAGCACCGCCTACATACCTCGCTCTG
CTAATCCTGTTACCAGTGGCTGCTGCCAGTGGCGATAAGTCGTGTCTTACCGGGTTGGACTCAAGACGAT
AGTTACCGGATAAGGCGCAGCGGTCGGGCTGAACGGGGGGTTCGTGCACACAGCCCAGCTTGGAGCGAAC
GACCTACACCGAACTGAGATACCTACAGCGTGAGCTATGAGAAAGCGCCACGCTTCCCGAAGGGAGAAAG
GCGGACAGGTATCCGGTAAGCGGCAGGGTCGGAACAGGAGAGCGCACGAGGGAGCTTCCAGGGGGAAACG
CCTGGTATCTTTATAGTCCTGTCGGGTTTCGCCACCTCTGACTTGAGCGTCGATTTTTGTGATGCTCGTC
AGGGGGGCGGAGCCTATGGAAAAACGCCAGCAACGCGGCCTTTTTACGGTTCCTGGCCTTTTGCTGGCCT
TTTGCTCACATGTTCTTTCCTGCGTTATCCCCTGATTCTGTGGATAACCGTATTACCGCCTTTGAGTGAG
CTGATACCGCTCGCCGCAGCCGAACGACCGAGCGCAGCGAGTCAGTGAGCGAGGAAGCGGAAGAGCGCCC
AATACGCAAACCGCCTCTCCCCGCGCGTTGGCCGATTCATTAATGCAGCTGTGGAATGTGTGTCAGTTAG
GGTGTGGAAAGTCCCCAGGCTCCCCAGCAGGCAGAAGTATGCAAAGCATGCATCTCAATTAGTCAGCAAC
CAGGTGTGGAAAGTCCCCAGGCTCCCCAGCAGGCAGAAGTATGCAAAGCATGCATCTCAATTAGTCAGCA
ACCATAGTCCCGCCCCTAACTCCGCCCATCCCGCCCCTAACTCCGCCCAGTTCCGCCCATTCTCCGCCCC
ATGGCTGACTAATTTTTTTTATTTATGCAGAGGCCGAGGCCGCCTCGGCCTCTGAGCTATTCCAGAAGTA
GTGAGGAGGCTTTTTTGGAGGCCTAGGCTTTTGCAAAAAGCTTGGACACAAGACAGGCTTGCGAGATATG
TTTGAGAATACCACTTTATCCCGCGTCAGGGAGAGGCAGTGCGTAAAAAGACGCGGACTCATGTGAAATA
CTGGTTTTTAGTGCGCCAGATCTCTATAATCTCGCGCAACCTATTTTCCCCTCGAACACTTTTTAAGCCG
TAGATAAACAGGCTGGGACACTTCACATGAGCGAAAAATACATCGTCACCTGGGACATGTTGCAGATCCA
TGCACGTAAACTCGCAAGCCGACTGATGCCTTCTGAACAATGGAAAGGCATTATTGCCGTAAGCCGTGGC
GGTCTGTACCGGGTGCGTTACTGGCGCGTGAACTGGGTATTCGTCATGTCGATACCGTTTGTATTTCCAG
CTACGATCACGACAACCAGCGCGAGCTTAAAGTGCTGAAACGCGCAGAAGGCGATGGCGAAGGCTTCATC
GTTATTGATGACCTGGTGGATACCGGTGGTACTGCGGTTGCGATTCGTGAAATGTATCCAAAAGCGCACT
TTGTCACCATCTTCGCAAAACCGGCTGGTCGTCCGCTGGTTGATGACTATGTTGTTGATATCCCGCAAGA
TACCTGGATTGAACAGCCGTGGGATATGGGCGTCGTATTCGTCCCGCCAATCTCCGGTCGCTAATCTTTT
CAACGCCTGGCACTGCCGGGCGTTGTTCTTTTTAACTTCAGGCGGGTTACAATAGTTTCCAGTAAGTATT
CTGGAGGCTGCATCCATGACACAGGCAAACCTGAGCGAAACCCTGTTCAAACCCCGCTTTAAACATCCTG
AAACCTCGACGCTAGTCCGCCGCTTTAATCACGGCGCACAACCGCCTGTGCAGTCGGCCCTTGATGGTAA
AACCATCCCTCACTGGTATCGCATGATTAACCGTCTGATGTGGATCTGGCGCGGCATTGACCCACGCGAA
ATCCTCGACGTCCAGGCACGTATTGTGATGAGCGATGCCGAACGTACCGACGATGATTTATACGATACGG
TGATTGGCTACCGTGGCGGCAACTGGATTTATGAGTGGGCCCCGGATCTTTGTGAAGGAACCTTACTTCT
GTGGTGTGACATAATTGGACAAACTACCTACAGAGATTTAAAGCTCTAAGGTAAATATAAAATTTTTAAG
TGTATAATGTGTTAAACTACTGATTCTAATTGTTTGTGTATTTTAGATTCCAACCTATGGAACTGATGAA
TGGGAGCAGTGGTGGAATGCCTTTAATGAGGAAAACCTGTTTTGCTCAGAAGAAATGCCATCTAGTGATG
ATGAGGCTACTGCTGACTCTCAACATTCTACTCCTCCAAAAAAGAAGAGAAAGGTAGAAGACCCCAAGGA
CTTTCCTTCAGAATTGCTAAGTTTTTTGAGTCATGCTGTGTTTAGTAATAGAACTCTTGCTTGCTTTGCT
ATTTACACCACAAAGGAAAAAGCTGCACTGCTATACAAGAAAATTATGGAAAAATATTCTGTAACCTTTA
TAAGTAGGCATAACAGTTATAATCATAACATACTGTTTTTTCTTACTCCACACAGGCATAGAGTGTCTGC
TATTAATAACTATGCTCAAAAATTGTGTACCTTTAGCTTTTTAATTTGTAAAGGGGTTAATAAGGAATAT
TTGATGTATAGTGCCTTGACTAGAGATCATAATCAGCCATACCACATTTGTAGAGGTTTTACTTGCTTTA
AAAAACCTCCCACACCTCCCCCTGAACCTGAAACATAAAATGAATGCAATTGTTGTTGTTAACTTGTTTA
TTGCAGCTTATAATGGTTACAAATAAAGCAATAGCATCACAAATTTCACAAATAAAGCATTTTTTTCACT
GCATTCTAGTTGTGGTTTGTCCAAACTCATCAATGTATCTTATCATGTCTGGATCAACTGGATAACTCAA
GCTAACCAAAATCATCCCAAACTTCCCACCCCATACCCTATTACCACTGCCAATTACCTGTGGTTTCATT
TACTCTAAACCTGTGATTCCTCTGAATTATTTTCATTTTAAAGAAATTGTATTTGTTAAATATGTACTAC
AAACTTAGTAG
Features (pLannotate 1.2.2; 36 found; start..end, strand, type, name):
      1..330     +  CDS            nef (fragment): NEF_HV1BR - Experimental evidence at protein level: Swiss-Prot protein existence level 1. Extracellular Nef protein targets CD4(+) T-lymphocytes for apoptosis by interacting with CXCR4 surface receptors (PubMed:14990729). From Human immunodeficiency virus type 1 group M subtype B (isolate BRU/LAI) (HIV-1).
    378..635     +  LTR            5' LTR (truncated): truncated 5' long terminal repeat (LTR) from HIV-1
    682..807     +  misc_feature   HIV-1 Ψ: packaging signal of human immunodeficiency virus type 1
    791..1154    +  CDS            HIV-1 gag (fragment): gag protein from human immunodeficiency virus 1; gag
   1300..1533    +  misc_feature   RRE: The Rev response element (RRE) of HIV-1 allows for Rev-dependent mRNA export from the nucleus to the cytoplasm.
   1910..2010    +  CDS            Rev (fragment): human immunodeficiency virus 1 (HIV-1) Rev protein; rev; enhances nuclear export of unspliced and incompletely spliced viral mRNAs
   2074..2140    +  CDS            small t antigen (fragment): SV40 (simian virus 40) small t antigen
   2147..3325    +  promoter       EF-1α promoter: strong constitutive promoter for human elongation factor EF-1α
   3373..3490    +  misc_feature   cPPT/CTS: central polypurine tract and central termination sequence of HIV-1
   3523..4578    +  CDS            Pou5f1: PO5F1_MOUSE - Also known as Oct-3, Oct-4, Otf-3, Otf3. Experimental evidence at protein level: Swiss-Prot protein existence level 1. Transcription factor that binds to the octamer motif (5'- ATTTGCAT-3') (PubMed:1972777, PubMed:1690859, PubMed:1967980, PubMed:17525163, PubMed:23376973). Forms a trimeric complex with SOX2 or SOX15 on DNA and controls the expression of a number of genes involved in embryonic development such as YES1, FGF4, UTF1 and ZFP206 (PubMed:15863505, PubMed:17097055, PubMed:17496161, PubMed:19740739). Critical for early embryogenesis and for embryonic stem cell pluripotenc
   4636..4659    +  CDS            5xFLAG (fragment): five tandem FLAG® epitope tags
   4677..5265    +  misc_feature   WPRE: woodchuck hepatitis virus posttranscriptional regulatory element
   5333..5352    +  misc_feature   cPPT/CTS (fragment): central polypurine tract and central termination sequence of HIV-1
   5354..5388    +  LTR            3' LTR (ΔU3) (fragment): self-inactivating 3' long terminal repeat (LTR) from HIV-1
   5433..5703    +  protein_bind   tetracycline response element: contains seven copies of the tetracycline operator tetO tetracycline repressor TetR
   5732..5946    +  promoter       H1 promoter: human H1 RNA promoter
   5957..5976    +  misc_feature   MCS (fragment): pBluescript multiple cloning site
   5984..6017    +  protein_bind   loxP: Cre-mediated recombination occurs in the 8-bp core sequence (GCATACAT). Cre recombinase
   6037..6217    +  LTR            5' LTR (truncated): truncated 5' long terminal repeat (LTR) from HIV-1
   6242..6260    -  promoter       SP6 promoter: promoter for bacteriophage SP6 RNA polymerase
   6488..6767    +  CDS            TcR (fragment): tetracycline efflux protein; tet; confers resistance to tetracycline
   6768..6816    -  misc_feature   bom (fragment): basis of mobility region from pBR322
   6918..6953    -  CDS            rop (fragment): Rop protein, which maintains plasmids at low copy number; rop
   7048..7152    +  promoter       AmpR promoter: bla
   7153..8013    +  CDS            AmpR: β-lactamase; bla; confers resistance to ampicillin, carbenicillin, and related antibiotics
   8184..8772    +  rep_origin     ori: high-copy-number ColE1/pMB1/pBR322/pUC origin of replication
   8955..9011    +  CDS            lacI (fragment): lac repressor; lacI; The lac repressor binds to the lac operator to inhibit transcription in E. coli. This inhibition can be relieved by adding lactose or isopropyl-β-D-thiogalactopyranoside (IPTG).
   9018..9347    +  promoter       SV40 promoter: SV40 enhancer and early promoter
   9547..9666    +  CDS            gpt (fragment): XGPT_ECOLI - Also known as gpp, gxu. Experimental evidence at protein level: Swiss-Prot protein existence level 1. Purine salvage pathway enzyme that catalyzes the transfer of the ribosyl-5-phosphate group from 5-phospho-alpha-D-ribose 1- diphosphate (PRPP) to the N9 position of the 6-oxopurines guanine and xanthine to form the corresponding ribonucleotides GMP (guanosine 5'- monophosphate) and XMP (xanthosine 5'-monophosphate), with the release of PPi. To a lesser extent, also acts on hypoxanthine (PubMed:9100006, PubMed:3886014). Does not ribophosphorylate adenine (PubMed:3886014). From Esch
   9666..10001   +  CDS            gpt (fragment): XGPT_ECOLI - Also known as gpp, gxu. Experimental evidence at protein level: Swiss-Prot protein existence level 1. Purine salvage pathway enzyme that catalyzes the transfer of the ribosyl-5-phosphate group from 5-phospho-alpha-D-ribose 1- diphosphate (PRPP) to the N9 position of the 6-oxopurines guanine and xanthine to form the corresponding ribonucleotides GMP (guanosine 5'- monophosphate) and XMP (xanthosine 5'-monophosphate), with the release of PPi. To a lesser extent, also acts on hypoxanthine (PubMed:9100006, PubMed:3886014). Does not ribophosphorylate adenine (PubMed:3886014). From Esch
  10096..10401   +  CDS            frsA (fragment): FRSA_ECOLI - Also known as yafA. Experimental evidence at protein level: Swiss-Prot protein existence level 1. Catalyzes the hydrolysis of esters (PubMed:15808744). Displays esterase activity toward pNP-butyrate (PubMed:15808744). May stimulate mixed-acid fermentation by acting as a fermentation/respiration switch that down-regulates respiration and up- regulates fermentation rates (PubMed:15169777). From Escherichia coli (strain K12).
  10405..10479   +  CDS            small t antigen (fragment): SV40 (simian virus 40) small t antigen
  10481..10546   +  intron         small t intron: SV40 (simian virus 40) small t antigen intron
  10676..10696   +  CDS            SV40 NLS: nuclear localization signal of SV40 (simian virus 40) large T antigen
  11015..11098   +  CDS            large T antigen (fragment): large T antigen from SV40 (simian virus 40)
  11121..11255   +  polyA_signal   SV40 poly(A) signal: SV40 polyadenylation signal
