[The description below was written by a language model from this plasmid's Addgene catalogue record and pLannotate feature annotations shown in this document.]
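Description:
pLVTHM_mePOU_3xFlag is an HIV-1-derived lentiviral transfer plasmid built on the pLVTHM-3xflag backbone for producing lentivirus that expresses a tagged mouse POU factor in mammalian cells. It is maintained in E. coli through a high-copy ColE1/pUC-type origin and ampicillin resistance (AmpR). The backbone outside the viral unit also carries legacy pBR322 remnants and an SV40 promoter–gpt cassette with the SV40 small t intron and poly(A) signal. The gpt coding region is annotated only as fragments, so its function as a mammalian marker cannot be assumed.

The viral genome begins at the 5' LTR and includes the Ψ packaging signal with a partial gag sequence and the Rev response element, which together allow RNA encapsidation and Rev-dependent nuclear export during packaging. A cPPT/CTS element is also present, annotated just downstream of the promoter, and aids nuclear import of the reverse-transcribed genome. The human EF-1α promoter drives the insert, ePOU. The annotation tool matches this insert to mouse Pou5f1 (Oct4), consistent with an engineered variant of that reprogramming factor as indicated by the associated publication title. The insert carries a C-terminal 3xFLAG tag, of which the annotation detects only a short FLAG fragment, for detection or immunoprecipitation. A WPRE follows to boost transcript stability and expression.

The self-inactivating ΔU3 3' LTR retains the characteristic pLVTHM insertions: a tetracycline response element, an H1 RNA polymerase III promoter with a small cloning site, and a loxP site. These are copied to both LTRs on integration. No shRNA is recorded, so this cassette appears unused here. The construct is suited to constitutive ePOU expression in cell fate reprogramming studies.
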