Addgene plasmid #206395: pLVTHM_mePOU_3xFlag
Purpose: Expresses 3xflag fused mouse ePOU in mammalian cells, for lentivirus generation.
Depositing lab: Ralf Jauch. Depositing organization: University of Hong Kong. Publication: Directed Evolution of an Enhanced POU Reprogramming Factor for Cell Fate Engineering. Tan DS, Chen Y, Gao Y, Bednarz A, Wei Y, Malik V, Ho DH, Weng M, Ho SY, Srivastava Y, Velychko S, Yang X, Fan L, Kim J, Graumann J, Stormo GD, Braun T, Yan J, Scholer HR, Jauch R. Mol Biol Evol. 2021 Jun 25;38(7):2854-2868. doi: 10.1093/molbev/msab075. PubMed 33720298.
Backbone
  Vector backbone: pLVTHM-3xflag
  Backbone size w/o insert (bp): 10247
  Vector type: Mammalian Expression, Lentiviral
Growth in bacteria
  Bacterial resistance: Ampicillin, 100 μg/mL
  Growth temperature: 37°C
  Growth strain: NEB Stable
  Copy number: High Copy
Gene/Insert
  Gene/Insert name: ePOU
  Species: M. musculus (mouse)
  Tag / fusion protein: 3xFLAG (C terminal on insert)
  Cloning method: Restriction Enzyme; 5′ cloning site unknown (unknown if destroyed)
Terms and licenses: Academic/Nonprofit Terms; Industry Terms: Not Available to Industry
How to cite: pLVTHM_mePOU_3xFlag was a gift from Ralf Jauch (Addgene plasmid # 206395 ; http://n2t.net/addgene:206395 ; RRID:Addgene_206395)
